Addgene plasmid #144399: TFORF2915
Purpose: Lentiviral vector for overexpressing transcription factor ORFs with unique 24-bp barcodes. Barcodes facilitate identification of transcription factors in pooled screens.
Depositing lab: Feng Zhang. Depositing organization: Broad Institute. Publication: A transcription factor atlas of directed differentiation. Joung J, Ma S, Tay T, Geiger-Schuller KR, Kirchgatterer PC, Verdine VK, Guo B, Arias-Garcia MA, Allen WE, Singh A, Kuksenko O, Abudayyeh OO, Gootenberg JS, Fu Z, Macrae RK, Buenrostro JD, Regev A, Zhang F. Cell. 2023 Jan 5;186(1):209-229.e26. doi: 10.1016/j.cell.2022.11.026. PubMed 36608654.
Backbone
  Vector backbone: pLX_TRC317
  Backbone manufacturer: Broad Institute Genetic Perturbation Platform
  Backbone size w/o insert (bp): 8264
  Vector type: Mammalian Expression, Lentiviral
  Selectable markers: Puromycin
Growth in bacteria
  Bacterial resistance: Ampicillin, 100 μg/mL
  Growth temperature: 37°C
  Growth strain: NEB Stable
  Copy number: High Copy
Gene/Insert
  Gene/Insert name: NFIB
  Species: H. sapiens (human)
  Insert size (bp): 1028
  Entrez Gene: NFIB (a.k.a. CTF, HMGIC/NFIB, MACID, NF-I/B, NF1-B, NFI-B, NFI-RED, NFIB2, NFIB3)
  Promoter: EF1a
  Cloning method: Unknown
  Sequencing primers: 5′ GGGTGGAGACTGAAGTTAGGCCAG; 3′ CACATAGCGTAAAAGGAGCAACATAG
Terms and licenses: Academic/Nonprofit Terms; Industry Terms: Not Available to Industry
Depositor comments: XM_017014742,ENST00000636735 . The transcription factor ORF portion of this plasmid was synthesized by Genewiz. Please test multiple small colonies in case of plasmid recombination. To make this collection available in a timely manner, a portion of this collection was not fully sequenced by Addgene. If an Addgene verified full plasmid sequence is not available, please contact us prior to placing an order to request the full sequence.
How to cite: TFORF2915 was a gift from Feng Zhang (Addgene plasmid # 144399 ; http://n2t.net/addgene:144399 ; RRID:Addgene_144399)
