[The description below was written by a language model from this plasmid's Addgene catalogue record and pLannotate feature annotations shown in this document.]
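Description:
TFORF2915 is a third-generation, self-inactivating lentiviral expression plasmid built on the pLX_TRC317 backbone and carrying a human NFIB open reading frame. It belongs to a barcoded transcription factor ORF collection. It is maintained in E. coli through a high-copy ColE1/pUC origin with ampicillin resistance (AmpR under its own bla promoter), and it also retains an f1 origin and lac/T7/T3 remnants from the parental cloning vector. The depositor warns that the plasmid can recombine, as LTR-containing plasmids often do.

The viral genome is transcribed from a chimeric RSV promoter/truncated HIV-1 5' LTR and includes the Ψ packaging signal with a gag fragment, the RRE for Rev-dependent export, a cPPT/CTS and a ΔU3 3' LTR followed by an SV40 polyadenylation signal. Within it, an SV40 early promoter drives puromycin N-acetyltransferase for selecting transduced mammalian cells. Downstream, the EF-1α promoter drives NFIB, with a WPRE placed after the ORF to enhance transcript expression. The catalogue lists a 1,028 bp insert corresponding to a specific NFIB transcript isoform. The annotation tool matches only about 690 nt of this region to the reference NFIB protein and labels it a fragment, so the construct likely encodes a short or variant isoform rather than the canonical full-length protein. The unique 24-bp barcode described for the collection is not annotated in the feature table, so its position is not stated.

According to the record, the vector is meant for NFIB overexpression, alone or in pooled screens in which barcodes identify the transcription factor delivered to each cell. The associated study concerns directed differentiation.
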