Features (pLannotate 1.2.2; 31 found; start..end, strand, type, name):
      1..1179    +  promoter       EF-1α promoter: strong constitutive promoter for human elongation factor EF-1α
   1214..1903    +  CDS            NFIB (fragment): NFIB_HUMAN - Experimental evidence at protein level: Swiss-Prot protein existence level 1. Transcriptional activator of GFAP, essential for proper brain development (PubMed:30388402). Recognizes and binds the palindromic sequence 5'-TTGGCNNNNNGCCAA-3' present in viral and cellular promoters and in the origin of replication of adenovirus type 2. These proteins are individually capable of activating transcription and replication. From Homo sapiens (Human).
   2135..2188    +  promoter       U6 promoter (fragment): RNA polymerase III promoter for human U6 snRNA
   2230..2818    +  misc_feature   WPRE: woodchuck hepatitis virus posttranscriptional regulatory element
   2869..2888    +  misc_feature   cPPT/CTS (fragment): central polypurine tract and central termination sequence of HIV-1
   2890..3123    +  LTR            3' LTR (ΔU3): self-inactivating 3' long terminal repeat (LTR) from HIV-1
   3201..3322    +  polyA_signal   SV40 poly(A) signal: SV40 polyadenylation signal
   3362..3497    +  rep_origin     SV40 ori: SV40 origin of replication
   3518..3536    -  promoter       T7 promoter: promoter for bacteriophage T7 RNA polymerase
   3544..3699    +  CDS            lacZα (fragment): LacZα fragment of β-galactosidase; lacZ fragment
   3704..4132    +  rep_origin     f1 ori (sequence partly withheld): f1 bacteriophage origin of replication; arrow indicates direction of (+) strand synthesis
   4185..4289    +  promoter       AmpR promoter: bla
   4290..5150    +  CDS            AmpR: β-lactamase; bla; confers resistance to ampicillin, carbenicillin, and related antibiotics
   5321..5909    +  rep_origin     ori: high-copy-number ColE1/pMB1/pBR322/pUC origin of replication
   6092..6184    +  CDS            lacI (fragment): lac repressor; lacI; The lac repressor binds to the lac operator to inhibit transcription in E. coli. This inhibition can be relieved by adding lactose or isopropyl-β-D-thiogalactopyranoside (IPTG).
   6197..6218    +  protein_bind   CAP binding site: CAP binding activates transcription in the presence of cAMP. E. coli catabolite activator protein
   6233..6263    +  promoter       lac promoter: promoter for the E. coli lac operon
   6271..6287    +  protein_bind   lac operator: The lac repressor binds to the lac operator to inhibit transcription in E. coli. This inhibition can be relieved by adding lactose or isopropyl-β-D-thiogalactopyranoside (IPTG). lac repressor encoded by lacI
   6332..6350    +  promoter       T3 promoter: promoter for bacteriophage T3 RNA polymerase
   6378..6604    +  promoter       RSV promoter: Rous sarcoma virus enhancer/promoter
   6605..6785    +  LTR            5' LTR (truncated): truncated 5' long terminal repeat (LTR) from HIV-1
   6832..6957    +  misc_feature   HIV-1 Ψ: packaging signal of human immunodeficiency virus type 1
   6941..7304    +  CDS            HIV-1 gag (fragment): gag protein from human immunodeficiency virus 1; gag
   7450..7683    +  misc_feature   RRE: The Rev response element (RRE) of HIV-1 allows for Rev-dependent mRNA export from the nucleus to the cytoplasm.
   8060..8086    +  CDS            Rev (fragment): human immunodeficiency virus 1 (HIV-1) Rev protein; rev; enhances nuclear export of unspliced and incompletely spliced viral mRNAs
   8093..8116    +  promoter       SV40 promoter (fragment): SV40 early promoter
   8117..8188    +  promoter       SV40 promoter (fragment): SV40 enhancer and early promoter
   8212..8347    +  rep_origin     SV40 ori: SV40 origin of replication
   8393..8989    +  CDS            PuroR (fragment): puromycin N-acetyltransferase; pac from Streptomyces; confers resistance to puromycin
   9038..9155    +  misc_feature   cPPT/CTS: central polypurine tract and central termination sequence of HIV-1
   9220..9286    +  CDS            small t antigen (fragment): SV40 (simian virus 40) small t antigen
>Addgene plasmid #144399 | TFORF2915 | addgene full sequence | sequence record 353228 | Addgene NGS Result
GGCTCCGGTGCCCGTCAGTGGGCAGAGCGCACATCGCCCACAGTCCCCGAGAAGTTGGGGGGAGGGGTCG
GCAATTGAACCGGTGCCTAGAGAAGGTGGCGCGGGGTAAACTGGGAAAGTGATGTCGTGTACTGGCTCCG
CCTTTTTCCCGAGGGTGGGGGAGAACCGTATATAAGTGCAGTAGTCGCCGTGAACGTTCTTTTTCGCAAC
GGGTTTGCCGCCAGAACACAGGTAAGTGCCGTGTGTGGTTCCCGCGGGCCTGGCCTCTTTACGGGTTATG
GCCCTTGCGTGCCTTGAATTACTTCCACCTGGCTGCAGTACGTGATTCTTGATCCCGAGCTTCGGGTTGG
AAGTGGGTGGGAGAGTTCGAGGCCTTGCGCTTAAGGAGCCCCTTCGCCTCGTGCTTGAGTTGAGGCCTGG
CCTGGGCGCTGGGGCCGCCGCGTGCGAATCTGGTGGCACCTTCGCGCCTGTCTCGCTGCTTTCGATAAGT
CTCTAGCCATTTAAAATTTTTGATGACCTGCTGCGACGCTTTTTTTCTGGCAAGATAGTCTTGTAAATGC
GGGCCAAGATCTGCACACTGGTATTTCGGTTTTTGGGGCCGCGGGCGGCGACGGGGCCCGTGCGTCCCAG
CGCACATGTTCGGCGAGGCGGGGCCTGCGAGCGCGGCCACCGAGAATCGGACGGGGGTAGTCTCAAGCTG
GCCGGCCTGCTCTGGTGCCTGGCCTCGCGCCGCCGTGTATCGCCCCGCCCTGGGCGGCAAGGCTGGCCCG
GTCGGCACCAGTTGCGTGAGCGGAAAGATGGCCGCTTCCCGGCCCTGCTGCAGGGAGCTCAAAATGGAGG
ACGCGGCGCTCGGGAGAGCGGGCGGGTGAGTCACCCACACAAAGGAAAAGGGCCTTTCCGTCCTCAGCCG
TCGCTTCATGTGACTCCACGGAGTACCGGGCGCCGTCCAGGCACCTCGATTAGTTCTCGAGCTTTTGGAG
TACGTCGTCTTTAGGTTGGGGGGAGGGGTTTTATGCGATGGAGTTTCCCCACACTGAGTGGGTGGAGACT
GAAGTTAGGCCAGCTTGGCACTTGATGTAATTCTCCTTGGAATTTGCCCTTTTTGAGTTTGGATCTTGGT
TCATTCTCAAGCCTCAGACAGTGGTTCAAAGTTTTTTTCTTCCATTTCAGGTGTCGTGAGGCTAGCACCG
CCACCATGCTCACTTTTCTGTGGCAACGTGATTCTGGACAATCAGGAAGTCCAAGCCACAATGATCCTGC
CAAGAATCCTCCAGGTTACCTTGAGGATAGTTTTGTAAAATCTGGAGTCTTCAATGTATCAGAACTTGTA
AGAGTATCCAGAACGCCCATAACCCAGGGAACTGGAGTCAACTTCCCAATTGGAGAAATCCCAAGCCAAC
CATACTATCATGACATGAACTCGGGGGTCAATCTTCAGAGGTCTCTGTCTTCTCCACCAAGCAGCAAAAG
ACCCAAAACTATATCCATAGATGAAAATATGGAACCAAGTCCTACAGGAGACTTTTACCCCTCTCCAAGT
TCACCAGCTGCTGGAAGTCGAACATGGCACGAAAGAGATCAAGATATGTCTTCTCCGACTACTATGAAGA
AGCCTGAAAAGCCATTGTTCAGCTCTGCATCTCCACAGGATTCTTCCCCAAGACTGAGCACTTTCCCCCA
GCACCACCATCCCGGAATACCTGGAGTTGCACACAGTGTCATCTCAACTCGAACTCCACCTCCACCTTCA
CCGTTGCCATTTCCAACACAAGCTATCCTTCCTCCAGCCCCATCGAGCTACTTTTCTCATCCAACAATCA
GATATCCTCCCCACCTGAATCCTCAGGATACTCTGAAGAACTATGTACCTTCTTATGACCCATCCAGTCC
ACAAACCAGCCAGCTGAGGATTTGTGACTGGACCATGAATCAAAACGGCAGGCATTTATACCCCAGTACC
AGTGAGGATACATTGGGAATTACTTGGCAAAGTCCTGGTACCTGGGCTAGCTTGGTTCCTTTCCAAGTGT
CAAATAGGACACCCATCTTACCGGCCAATGTCCAAAATTACGGTTTGAACATAATTGGAGAACCTTTCCT
TCAAGCAGAAACAAGCAACTAGTAATGAACTAGTCCGTAACTTGAAAGTATTTCGATTTCTTGGCTTTAT
ATATCTTGTGGAAAGGACGACACACAATGCGCTAAAGCGGCCAAACGCGTTAAGTCGACAATCAACCTCT
GGATTACAAAATTTGTGAAAGATTGACTGGTATTCTTAACTATGTTGCTCCTTTTACGCTATGTGGATAC
GCTGCTTTAATGCCTTTGTATCATGCTATTGCTTCCCGTATGGCTTTCATTTTCTCCTCCTTGTATAAAT
CCTGGTTGCTGTCTCTTTATGAGGAGTTGTGGCCCGTTGTCAGGCAACGTGGCGTGGTGTGCACTGTGTT
TGCTGACGCAACCCCCACTGGTTGGGGCATTGCCACCACCTGTCAGCTCCTTTCCGGGACTTTCGCTTTC
CCCCTCCCTATTGCCACGGCGGAACTCATCGCCGCCTGCCTTGCCCGCTGCTGGACAGGGGCTCGGCTGT
TGGGCACTGACAATTCCGTGGTGTTGTCGGGGAAATCATCGTCCTTTCCTTGGCTGCTCGCCTGTGTTGC
CACCTGGATTCTGCGCGGGACGTCCTTCTGCTACGTCCCTTCGGCCCTCAATCCAGCGGACCTTCCTTCC
CGCGGCCTGCTGCCGGCTCTGCGGCCTCTTCCGCGTCTTCGCCTTCGCCCTCAGACGAGTCGGATCTCCC
TTTGGGCCGCCTCCCCGCGTCGACTTTAAGACCAATGACTTACAAGGCAGCTGTAGATCTTAGCCACTTT
TTAAAAGAAAAGGGGGGACTGGAAGGGCTAATTCACTCCCAACGAAGACAAGATCTGCTTTTTGCTTGTA
CTGGGTCTCTCTGGTTAGACCAGATCTGAGCCTGGGAGCTCTCTGGCTAACTAGGGAACCCACTGCTTAA
GCCTCAATAAAGCTTGCCTTGAGTGCTTCAAGTAGTGTGTGCCCGTCTGTTGTGTGACTCTGGTAACTAG
AGATCCCTCAGACCCTTTTAGTCAGTGTGGAAAATCTCTAGCAGTACGTATAGTAGTTCATGTCATCTTA
TTATTCAGTATTTATAACTTGCAAAGAAATGAATATCAGAGAGTGAGAGGAACTTGTTTATTGCAGCTTA
TAATGGTTACAAATAAAGCAATAGCATCACAAATTTCACAAATAAAGCATTTTTTTCACTGCATTCTAGT
TGTGGTTTGTCCAAACTCATCAATGTATCTTATCATGTCTGGCTCTAGCTATCCCGCCCCTAACTCCGCC
CATCCCGCCCCTAACTCCGCCCAGTTCCGCCCATTCTCCGCCCCATGGCTGACTAATTTTTTTTATTTAT
GCAGAGGCCGAGGCCGCCTCGGCCTCTGAGCTATTCCAGAAGTAGTGAGGAGGCTTTTTTGGAGGCCTAG
GGACGTACCCAATTCGCCCTATAGTGAGTCGTATTACGCGCGCTCACTGGCCGTCGTTTTACAACGTCGT
GACTGGGAAAACCCTGGCGTTACCCAACTTAATCGCCTTGCAGCACATCCCCCTTTCGCCAGCTGGCGTA
ATAGCGAAGAGGCCCGCACCGATCGCCCTTCCCAACAGTTGCGCAGCCTGAATGGCGAATGGG
[124 nt withheld, positions 3704-3827]
C
[91 nt withheld, positions 3829-3919]
A
[49 nt withheld, positions 3921-3969]
CCTTTGACGTTGGAGTCCACGTTCTTT
[37 nt withheld, positions 3997-4033]
ACCCTATCTCGGTCTATTCTTTTGATTTATAAGGGATTTTGCCGATTTCGGCCTATTGGTTAAAAAATGA
GCTGATTTAACAAAAATTTAACGCGAATTTTAACAAAATATTAACGCTTACAATTTAGGTGGCACTTTTC
GGGGAAATGTGCGCGGAACCCCTATTTGTTTATTTTTCTAAATACATTCAAATATGTATCCGCTCATGAG
ACAATAACCCTGATAAATGCTTCAATAATATTGAAAAAGGAAGAGTATGAGTATTCAACATTTCCGTGTC
GCCCTTATTCCCTTTTTTGCGGCATTTTGCCTTCCTGTTTTTGCTCACCCAGAAACGCTGGTGAAAGTAA
AAGATGCTGAAGATCAGTTGGGTGCACGAGTGGGTTACATCGAACTGGATCTCAACAGCGGTAAGATCCT
TGAGAGTTTTCGCCCCGAAGAACGTTTTCCAATGATGAGCACTTTTAAAGTTCTGCTATGTGGCGCGGTA
TTATCCCGTATTGACGCCGGGCAAGAGCAACTCGGTCGCCGCATACACTATTCTCAGAATGACTTGGTTG
AGTACTCACCAGTCACAGAAAAGCATCTTACGGATGGCATGACAGTAAGAGAATTATGCAGTGCTGCCAT
AACCATGAGTGATAACACTGCGGCCAACTTACTTCTGACAACGATCGGAGGACCGAAGGAGCTAACCGCT
TTTTTGCACAACATGGGGGATCATGTAACTCGCCTTGATCGTTGGGAACCGGAGCTGAATGAAGCCATAC
CAAACGACGAGCGTGACACCACGATGCCTGTAGCAATGGCAACAACGTTGCGCAAACTATTAACTGGCGA
ACTACTTACTCTAGCTTCCCGGCAACAATTAATAGACTGGATGGAGGCGGATAAAGTTGCAGGACCACTT
CTGCGCTCGGCCCTTCCGGCTGGCTGGTTTATTGCTGATAAATCTGGAGCCGGTGAGCGTGGGTCTCGCG
GTATCATTGCAGCACTGGGGCCAGATGGTAAGCCCTCCCGTATCGTAGTTATCTACACGACGGGGAGTCA
GGCAACTATGGATGAACGAAATAGACAGATCGCTGAGATAGGTGCCTCACTGATTAAGCATTGGTAACTG
TCAGACCAAGTTTACTCATATATACTTTAGATTGATTTAAAACTTCATTTTTAATTTAAAAGGATCTAGG
TGAAGATCCTTTTTGATAATCTCATGACCAAAATCCCTTAACGTGAGTTTTCGTTCCACTGAGCGTCAGA
CCCCGTAGAAAAGATCAAAGGATCTTCTTGAGATCCTTTTTTTCTGCGCGTAATCTGCTGCTTGCAAACA
AAAAAACCACCGCTACCAGCGGTGGTTTGTTTGCCGGATCAAGAGCTACCAACTCTTTTTCCGAAGGTAA
CTGGCTTCAGCAGAGCGCAGATACCAAATACTGTTCTTCTAGTGTAGCCGTAGTTAGGCCACCACTTCAA
GAACTCTGTAGCACCGCCTACATACCTCGCTCTGCTAATCCTGTTACCAGTGGCTGCTGCCAGTGGCGAT
AAGTCGTGTCTTACCGGGTTGGACTCAAGACGATAGTTACCGGATAAGGCGCAGCGGTCGGGCTGAACGG
GGGGTTCGTGCACACAGCCCAGCTTGGAGCGAACGACCTACACCGAACTGAGATACCTACAGCGTGAGCT
ATGAGAAAGCGCCACGCTTCCCGAAGGGAGAAAGGCGGACAGGTATCCGGTAAGCGGCAGGGTCGGAACA
GGAGAGCGCACGAGGGAGCTTCCAGGGGGAAACGCCTGGTATCTTTATAGTCCTGTCGGGTTTCGCCACC
TCTGACTTGAGCGTCGATTTTTGTGATGCTCGTCAGGGGGGCGGAGCCTATGGAAAAACGCCAGCAACGC
GGCCTTTTTACGGTTCCTGGCCTTTTGCTGGCCTTTTGCTCACATGTTCTTTCCTGCGTTATCCCCTGAT
TCTGTGGATAACCGTATTACCGCCTTTGAGTGAGCTGATACCGCTCGCCGCAGCCGAACGACCGAGCGCA
GCGAGTCAGTGAGCGAGGAAGCGGAAGAGCGCCCAATACGCAAACCGCCTCTCCCCGCGCGTTGGCCGAT
TCATTAATGCAGCTGGCACGACAGGTTTCCCGACTGGAAAGCGGGCAGTGAGCGCAACGCAATTAATGTG
AGTTAGCTCACTCATTAGGCACCCCAGGCTTTACACTTTATGCTTCCGGCTCGTATGTTGTGTGGAATTG
TGAGCGGATAACAATTTCACACAGGAAACAGCTATGACCATGATTACGCCAAGCGCGCAATTAACCCTCA
CTAAAGGGAACAAAAGCTGGAGCTGCAAGCTTAATGTAGTCTTATGCAATACTCTTGTAGTCTTGCAACA
TGGTAACGATGAGTTAGCAACATGCCTTACAAGGAGAGAAAAAGCACCGTGCATGCCGATTGGTGGAAGT
AAGGTGGTACGATCGTGCCTTATTAGGAAGGCAACAGACGGGTCTGACATGGATTGGACGAACCACTGAA
TTGCCGCATTGCAGAGATATTGTATTTAAGTGCCTAGCTCGATACATAAACGGGTCTCTCTGGTTAGACC
AGATCTGAGCCTGGGAGCTCTCTGGCTAACTAGGGAACCCACTGCTTAAGCCTCAATAAAGCTTGCCTTG
AGTGCTTCAAGTAGTGTGTGCCCGTCTGTTGTGTGACTCTGGTAACTAGAGATCCCTCAGACCCTTTTAG
TCAGTGTGGAAAATCTCTAGCAGTGGCGCCCGAACAGGGACTTGAAAGCGAAAGGGAAACCAGAGGAGCT
CTCTCGACGCAGGACTCGGCTTGCTGAAGCGCGCACGGCAAGAGGCGAGGGGCGGCGACTGGTGAGTACG
CCAAAAATTTTGACTAGCGGAGGCTAGAAGGAGAGAGATGGGTGCGAGAGCGTCAGTATTAAGCGGGGGA
GAATTAGATCGCGATGGGAAAAAATTCGGTTAAGGCCAGGGGGAAAGAAAAAATATAAATTAAAACATAT
AGTATGGGCAAGCAGGGAGCTAGAACGATTCGCAGTTAATCCTGGCCTGTTAGAAACATCAGAAGGCTGT
AGACAAATACTGGGACAGCTACAACCATCCCTTCAGACAGGATCAGAAGAACTTAGATCATTATATAATA
CAGTAGCAACCCTCTATTGTGTGCATCAAAGGATAGAGATAAAAGACACCAAGGAAGCTTTAGACAAGAT
AGAGGAAGAGCAAAACAAAAGTAAGACCACCGCACAGCAAGCGGCCGCTGATCTTCAGACCTGGAGGAGG
AGATATGAGGGACAATTGGAGAAGTGAATTATATAAATATAAAGTAGTAAAAATTGAACCATTAGGAGTA
GCACCCACCAAGGCAAAGAGAAGAGTGGTGCAGAGAGAAAAAAGAGCAGTGGGAATAGGAGCTTTGTTCC
TTGGGTTCTTGGGAGCAGCAGGAAGCACTATGGGCGCAGCGTCAATGACGCTGACGGTACAGGCCAGACA
ATTATTGTCTGGTATAGTGCAGCAGCAGAACAATTTGCTGAGGGCTATTGAGGCGCAACAGCATCTGTTG
CAACTCACAGTCTGGGGCATCAAGCAGCTCCAGGCAAGAATCCTGGCTGTGGAAAGATACCTAAAGGATC
AACAGCTCCTGGGGATTTGGGGTTGCTCTGGAAAACTCATTTGCACCACTGCTGTGCCTTGGAATGCTAG
TTGGAGTAATAAATCTCTGGAACAGATTTGGAATCACACGACCTGGATGGAGTGGGACAGAGAAATTAAC
AATTACACAAGCTTAATACACTCCTTAATTGAAGAATCGCAAAACCAGCAAGAAAAGAATGAACAAGAAT
TATTGGAATTAGATAAATGGGCAAGTTTGTGGAATTGGTTTAACATAACAAATTGGCTGTGGTATATAAA
ATTATTCATAATGATAGTAGGAGGCTTGGTAGGTTTAAGAATAGTTTTTGCTGTACTTTCTATAGTGAAT
AGAGTTAGGCAGGGATATTCACCATTATCGTTTCAGACCCACCTCCCAACCCCGAGGGGACCCATGCATT
GCATCTCAATTAGTCAGCAACCAGGTGTGGAAAGTCCCCAGGCTCCCCAGCAGGCAGAAGTATGCAAAGC
ATGCGTCTCAATTAGTCAGCAACCATAGTCCCGCCCCTAACTCCGCCCATCCCGCCCCTAACTCCGCCCA
GTTCCGCCCATTCTCCGCCCCATGGCTGACTAATTTTTTTTATTTATGCAGAGGCCGAGGCCGCCTCGGC
CTCTGAGCTATTCCAGAAGTAGTGAGGAGGCTTTTTTGGAGGCCTAGGCTTTTGCAAAAAGCTTTCTAGA
GGTACCACCGGAGCTTACCATGACCGAGTACAAGCCCACGGTGCGCCTCGCCACCCGCGACGACGTCCCC
AGGGCCGTACGCACCCTCGCCGCCGCGTTCGCCGACTACCCCGCCACGCGCCACACCGTCGATCCGGACC
GCCACATCGAGCGGGTCACCGAGCTGCAAGAACTCTTCCTCACGCGCGTCGGGCTCGACATCGGCAAGGT
GTGGGTCGCGGACGACGGCGCCGCCGTGGCGGTCTGGACCACGCCGGAGAGCGTCGAAGCGGGGGCGGTG
TTCGCCGAGATCGGCCCGCGCATGGCCGAGTTGAGCGGTTCCCGGCTGGCCGCGCAGCAACAGATGGAAG
GCCTCCTGGCGCCGCACCGGCCCAAGGAGCCCGCGTGGTTCCTGGCCACCGTCGGCGTCTCGCCCGACCA
CCAGGGCAAGGGTCTGGGCAGCGCCGTCGTGCTCCCCGGAGTGGAGGCGGCCGAGCGCGCCGGGGTGCCC
GCCTTCCTGGAGACCTCCGCGCCCCGCAACCTCCCCTTCTACGAGCGGCTCGGCTTCACCGTCACCGCCG
ACGTCGAGGTGCCCGAAGGACCGCGCACCTGGTGCATGACCCGCAAGCCCGGTGCCAGTTAACGAATTCT
AGATCTTGAGACAAATGGCAGTATTCATCCACAATTTTAAAAGAAAAGGGGGGATTGGGGGGTACAGTGC
AGGGGAAAGAATAGTAGACATAATAGCAACAGACATACAAACTAAAGAATTACAAAAACAAATTACAAAA
ATTCAAAATTTTCGGGTTTATTACAGGGACAGCAGAGATCCACTTTGGCGCCGGCTCGAGGCCTGCAGGT
GCAAAGATGGATAAAGTTTTAAACAGAGAGGAATCTTTGCAGCTAATGGACCTTCTAGGTCTTGAAAGGA
GTGGGAATT
