>Addgene plasmid #144399 | TFORF2915 | depositor partial sequence | sequence record 285312 | Insert
ACCGCCACCATGCTCACTTTTCTGTGGCAACGTGATTCTGGACAATCAGGAAGTCCAAGCCACAATGATC
CTGCCAAGAATCCTCCAGGTTACCTTGAGGATAGTTTTGTAAAATCTGGAGTCTTCAATGTATCAGAACT
TGTAAGAGTATCCAGAACGCCCATAACCCAGGGAACTGGAGTCAACTTCCCAATTGGAGAAATCCCAAGC
CAACCATACTATCATGACATGAACTCGGGGGTCAATCTTCAGAGGTCTCTGTCTTCTCCACCAAGCAGCA
AAAGACCCAAAACTATATCCATAGATGAAAATATGGAACCAAGTCCTACAGGAGACTTTTACCCCTCTCC
AAGTTCACCAGCTGCTGGAAGTCGAACATGGCACGAAAGAGATCAAGATATGTCTTCTCCGACTACTATG
AAGAAGCCTGAAAAGCCATTGTTCAGCTCTGCATCTCCACAGGATTCTTCCCCAAGACTGAGCACTTTCC
CCCAGCACCACCATCCCGGAATACCTGGAGTTGCACACAGTGTCATCTCAACTCGAACTCCACCTCCACC
TTCACCGTTGCCATTTCCAACACAAGCTATCCTTCCTCCAGCCCCATCGAGCTACTTTTCTCATCCAACA
ATCAGATATCCTCCCCACCTGAATCCTCAGGATACTCTGAAGAACTATGTACCTTCTTATGACCCATCCA
GTCCACAAACCAGCCAGCTGAGGATTTGTGACTGGACCATGAATCAAAACGGCAGGCATTTATACCCCAG
TACCAGTGAGGATACATTGGGAATTACTTGGCAAAGTCCTGGTACCTGGGCTAGCTTGGTTCCTTTCCAA
GTGTCAAATAGGACACCCATCTTACCGGCCAATGTCCAAAATTACGGTTTGAACATAATTGGAGAACCTT
TCCTTCAAGCAGAAACAAGCAACTAGTAATGAACTAGTCCGTAACTTGAAAGTATTTCGATTTCTTGGCT
TTATATATCTTGTGGAAAGGACGACACACAATGCGCTAAAGCGGCCAA
