>Addgene plasmid #144399 | TFORF2915 | depositor partial sequence | sequence record 285313 | Barcode
CACACAATGCGCTAAAGCGGCCAA
